>Addgene plasmid #169365 | pAW8-aid-V5-eDSR-Turg1:kanMX6 | addgene full sequence | sequence record 333205 | Addgene NGS Result
CAAAAAGTTAGGTGTAACAGAAAATCATGAAACTATGATTTCTAATTTATATATTGGAGGATTTTCTCTA
AAAAAAAAAATACAACAAATAAAAAACACTCAATGACCTGACCATTTGATGGAGTTTAAGTCAATACCTT
CTTGAACCATTTCCCATAATGGTGAAAGTTCCCTCAAGAATTTTACTCTGTCAGAAACGGCCTTAACGAC
GTAGTCGATCCGGACGATGGCCAACCTTCCAATTCATTAAATCGAGTCCTCCATCAGATGATTTACAAGG
TTTTGCATAGAATCCCTAAGTAAGAGAAGTTGTTAGTGATTTCTTCAAGTTTACTAAAATTTACATACAA
ATGGATGATCTCTTCTCCATTGTTTCCTTTCTTCTTGCAAACGCGTTTTACAAAGAGATGACATGCTATT
TTCTGATTATTTTTTTCTATAGTTTTCTATTTTGTACGTCCTTGGGAGTCCGAAATGTAAAATCGGGGTA
TGGTTAGTAGCGGCAGCGTTCATTATGGTATATAAAAGATAAAAAGTAGGGGCAAGCGAGACAGAATGGG
ATACAAGGGCATCGTCTATAATTATAGCTAAAAATTGTATTTTAATTTGTATTTTTTGTAATTTTATTTC
TCATTGTTTTACTTAAAATGAATGCGAATTAGAGAAAACTTCAACGAAATGTCAAAATAAGCTCAGCAAA
ATATACAATTTTAGGGAAAGCGATCAGCAACTTATTCTCCGTTGTAGATTCTTTTTCTTCATAAATTCCA
ACAATGTAACTGCCAATTGATTTTTCTCTAGATGCTAATAAATTGAAACTAATGAATATAATAACACAGG
TTTTGATAAATTGTAAACTCTTACTCAAAAAAAGAATGTTAAAACTAATTTAACCTTTTTATAAAGGCTC
ATGGCGTTAAAGAGGATAGTAAAAATTCTACAATTTTTTAATTTAATGTCACAATTGTCTTGCGAATATA
ATTCTATTAATTTTCGCTAACTGCTGTTTTAGTACTATTACTTTCAATATGCCTTATATGCAACTTTAAT
TCATGAAGAATGCAATATTTTTGCAATCTTTCTTGTACTGAGCGCTTTTTATCATTTAGTACTCATTATT
TAATTTTTCAGTAAAGGGCAATAAATAAATTTGTAGAAGATGCAATGTAATCTCCTCTATCCTTTTGCTC
ATATGTTTATGAGTATACCTAGTCTAGAAAGGCTTGTATTTAAAATATTATTCAATAAAAATTCACAATT
TTTACGACATGTGCTACCATTCACTTAACTTCCTGATTATAAAATTGGTTCGTTTATACTAATTACTTAA
GTACCTTTAACTAAACAAAATGCCTATATATATATTAATTTACAATGAGTGTCAGATAAGTCACTATGTC
CGAGTGGTTAAGGAGTTAGACTCGCCATCGATGGTATGGTGCACTCTCAGTACAATCTGCTCTGATGCCG
CATAGTTAAGCCAGCCCCGACACCCGCCAACACCCGCTGACGCGCCCTGACGGGCTTGTCTGCTCCCGGC
ATCCGCTTACAGACAAGCTGTGACCGTCTCCGGGAGCTGCATGTGTCAGAGGTTTTCACCGTCATCACCG
AAACGCGCGAGACGAAAGGGCCTCGTGATACGCCTATTTTTATAGGTTAATGTCATGATAATAATGGTTT
CTTAGACGTCAGGTGGCACTTTTCGGGGAAATGTGCGCGGAACCCCTATTTGTTTATTTTTCTAAATACA
TTCAAATATGTATCCGCTCATGAGACAATAACCCTGATAAATGCTTCAATAATATTGAAAAAGGAAGAGT
ATGAGTATTCAACATTTCCGTGTCGCCCTTATTCCCTTTTTTGCGGCATTTTGCCTTCCTGTTTTTGCTC
ACCCAGAAACGCTGGTGAAAGTAAAAGATGCTGAAGATCAGTTGGGTGCACGAGTGGGTTACATCGAACT
GGATCTCAACAGCGGTAAGATCCTTGAGAGTTTTCGCCCCGAAGAACGTTTTCCAATGATGAGCACTTTT
AAAGTTCTGCTATGTGGCGCGGTATTATCCCGTATTGACGCCGGGCAAGAGCAACTCGGTCGCCGCATAC
ACTATTCTCAGAATGACTTGGTTGAGTACTCACCAGTCACAGAAAAGCATCTTACGGATGGCATGACAGT
AAGAGAATTATGCAGTGCTGCCATAACCATGAGTGATAACACTGCGGCCAACTTACTTCTGACAACGATC
GGAGGACCGAAGGAGCTAACCGCTTTTTTGCACAACATGGGGGATCATGTAACTCGCCTTGATCGTTGGG
AACCGGAGCTGAATGAAGCCATACCAAACGACGAGCGTGACACCACGATGCCTGTAGCAATGGCAACAAC
GTTGCGCAAACTATTAACTGGCGAACTACTTACTCTAGCTTCCCGGCAACAATTAATAGACTGGATGGAG
GCGGATAAAGTTGCAGGACCACTTCTGCGCTCGGCCCTTCCGGCTGGCTGGTTTATTGCTGATAAATCTG
GAGCCGGTGAGCGTGGGTCTCGCGGTATCATTGCAGCACTGGGGCCAGATGGTAAGCCCTCCCGTATCGT
AGTTATCTACACGACGGGGAGTCAGGCAACTATGGATGAACGAAATAGACAGATCGCTGAGATAGGTGCC
TCACTGATTAAGCATTGGTAACTGTCAGACCAAGTTTACTCATATATACTTTAGATTGATTTAAAACTTC
ATTTTTAATTTAAAAGGATCTAGGTGAAGATCCTTTTTGATAATCTCATGACCAAAATCCCTTAACGTGA
GTTTTCGTTCCACTGAGCGTCAGACCCCGTAGAAAAGATCAAAGGATCTTCTTGAGATCCTTTTTTTCTG
CGCGTAATCTGCTGCTTGCAAACAAAAAAACCACCGCTACCAGCGGTGGTTTGTTTGCCGGATCAAGAGC
TACCAACTCTTTTTCCGAAGGTAACTGGCTTCAGCAGAGCGCAGATACCAAATACTGTTCTTCTAGTGTA
GCCGTAGTTAGGCCACCACTTCAAGAACTCTGTAGCACCGCCTACATACCTCGCTCTGCTAATCCTGTTA
CCAGTGGCTGCTGCCAGTGGCGATAAGTCGTGTCTTACCGGGTTGGACTCAAGACGATAGTTACCGGATA
AGGCGCAGCGGTCGGGCTGAACGGGGGGTTCGTGCACACAGCCCAGCTTGGAGCGAACGACCTACACCGA
ACTGAGATACCTACAGCGTGAGCTATGAGAAAGCGCCACGCTTCCCGAAGGGAGAAAGGCGGACAGGTAT
CCGGTAAGCGGCAGGGTCGGAACAGGAGAGCGCACGAGGGAGCTTCCAGGGGGAAACGCCTGGTATCTTT
ATAGTCCTGTCGGGTTTCGCCACCTCTGACTTGAGCGTCGATTTTTGTGATGCTCGTCAGGGGGGCGGAG
CCTATGGAAAAACGCCAGCAACGCGGCCTTTTTACGGTTCCTGGCCTTTTGCTGGCCTTTTGCTCACATG
TTCTTTCCTGCGTTATCCCCTGATTCTGTGGATAACCGTATTACCGCCTTTGAGTGAGCTGATACCGCTC
GCCGCAGCCGAACGACCGAGCGCAGCGAGTCAGTGAGCGAGGAAGCGGAAGAGCGCCCAATACGCAAACC
GCCTCTCCCCGCGCGTTGGCCGATTCATTAATGCAGCTGGCACGACAGGTTTCCCGACTGGAAAGCGGGC
AGTGAGCGCAACGCAATTAATGTGAGTTAGCTCACTCATTAGGCACCCCAGGCTTTACACTTTATGCTTC
CGGCTCGTATGTTGTGTGGAATTGTGAGCGGATAACAATTTCACACAGGAAACAGCTATGACCATGATTA
CGCCAAGCTTGCATGGCGGCCGCATAACTTCGTATAGCATACATTATACGAAGTTATGCATGCTCGGTGG
GTCAGGTGGAAGTGGATCTGGTGCTATGATGGGCAGTGTCGAGCTGAATCTGAGGGAGACTGAGCTGTGT
CTTGGTCTTCCCGGTGGAGATACAGTGGCTCCGGTAACCGGAAACAAGAGAGGGTTCTCAGAGACGGTTG
ATCTGAAGCTAAATCTGAATAATGAGCCTGCAAACAAGGAAGGATCTACGACTCATGACGTCGTGACTTT
TGATTCCAAGGAGAAGAGTGCTTGTCCTAAAGATCCAGCCAAACCTCCGGCCAAGGCACAAGTTGTGGGA
TGGCCACCGGTGAGATCATACCGGAAGAACGTGATGGTTTCCTGCCAAAAATCAAGCGGTGGCCCGGAGG
CGGCGGCGTTCGTGAAGGTATCAATGGACGGAGCACCGTACTTGAGGAAAATCGATTTGAGGATGTATAA
AAGCTACGATGAGCTTTCTAATGCTTTGTCCAACATGTTCAGCTCTTTTACCATGGGCAAACATGGAGGA
GAAGAAGGAATGATAGACTTCATGAATGAGAGGAAATTGATGGATTTGGTGAATAGCTGGGACTATGTTC
CCTCTTATGAAGACAAAGACGGTGATTGGATGCTCGTCGGCGACGTTCCTTGGCCAATGTTCGTCGATAC
ATGCAAGCGTTTACGTCTCATGAAAGGATCGGATGCCATTGGTCTCGCTCCGAGGGCGATGGAGAAGTGC
AAGAGCAGAGCTGGTGCTGGAGCAGGCGCCGGCAAACCGATCCCTAACCCACTCCTGGGCCTGGACTCAA
CATGAGCTAGCACTACGCCATATCATGCCCATCCCGCTACTTCTGCTGCTAATTAAACTTTAAACATCTT
TCCAGCATTTACTTGAACATCAAACTCTAATATCGAAATCTTTTCAAACACTTATCACATACTCAAACTT
AAACCAACATTAAACCTGTTAGACAAAGCCCCGGGGCTTGCCCATCTGTTTTAGACGTCACAGAAGGACC
ATGTTTATTTTAAATTTCACATACATGTGTTTAATTACCTTCATTGTATAAATTCTCGAAACTTTCTCCA
ATTCTTCGGTCAGATAAAAAATTTCTCTAGTCACCGTCTTTTATAGAGCTTTTGTCAGATGTTTTTCTGG
ATGGAATCATTGTCCAGTTACTATGCTTTTTATTTATAAGTTTGAAAGTTTAGTTAACTTTTTGTTTTCT
TTAATACATTTTTTAATCATGTCAACATTTGGGATTTGTAGAAGTAGTAAATTTTTTGTACATGTTGTAG
AATTGGATAAGAACGAAAACAGCTAGTATGTAAAAAAAACGAAAATCCCAAATTCCGTTGTTTGTTTGAT
ATAGTAATATTTATAGCATTTTAGTTTCTAAAGATTTTTGATAATCTTTTACATTTGCTTTCACATACAT
TCGCGCTACTACCATACATCATATCCCGCTTTCTTTAATTGCTTCCCCACAGACTCAACCAGCGGGGCCT
TCTTCTCGAGATCTGTTTAGCTTGCCTCGTCCCCGCCGGGTCACCCGGCCAGCGACATGGAGGCCCAGAA
TACCCTCCTTGACAGTCTTGACGTGCGCAGCTCAGGGGCATGATGTGACTGTCGCCCGTACATTTAGCCC
ATACATCCCCATGTATAATCATTTGCATCCATACATTTTGATGGCCGCACGGCGCGAAGCAAAAATTACG
GCTCCTCGCTGCAGACCTGCGAGCAGGGAAACGCTCCCCTCACAGACGCGTTGAATTGTCCCCACGCCGC
GCCCCTGTAGAGAAATATAAAAGGTTAGGATTTGCCACTGAGGTTCTTCTTTCATATACTTCCTTTTAAA
ATCTTGCTAGGATACAGTTCTCACATCACATCCGAACATAAACAACCATGGGTAAGGAAAAGACTCACGT
TTCGAGGCCGCGATTAAATTCCAACATGGATGCTGATTTATATGGGTATAAATGGGCTCGCGATAATGTC
GGGCAATCAGGTGCGACAATCTATCGATTGTATGGGAAGCCCGATGCGCCAGAGTTGTTTCTGAAACATG
GCAAAGGTAGCGTTGCCAATGATGTTACAGATGAGATGGTCAGACTAAACTGGCTGACGGAATTTATGCC
TCTTCCGACCATCAAGCATTTTATCCGTACTCCTGATGATGCATGGTTACTCACCACTGCGATCCCCGGC
AAAACAGCATTCCAGGTATTAGAAGAATATCCTGATTCAGGTGAAAATATTGTTGATGCGCTGGCAGTGT
TCCTGCGCCGGTTGCATTCGATTCCTGTTTGTAATTGTCCTTTTAACAGCGATCGCGTATTTCGTCTCGC
TCAGGCGCAATCACGAATGAATAACGGTTTGGTTGATGCGAGTGATTTTGATGACGAGCGTAATGGCTGG
CCTGTTGAACAAGTCTGGAAAGAAATGCATAAGCTTTTGCCATTCTCACCGGATTCAGTCGTCACTCATG
GTGATTTCTCACTTGATAACCTTATTTTTGACGAGGGGAAATTAATAGGTTGTATTGATGTTGGACGAGT
CGGAATCGCAGACCGATACCAGGATCTTGCCATCCTATGGAACTGCCTCGGTGAGTTTTCTCCTTCATTA
CAGAAACGGCTTTTTCAAAAATATGGTATTGATAATCCTGATATGAATAAATTGCAGTTTCATTTGATGC
TCGATGAGTTTTTCTAATCAGTACTGACAATAAAAAGATTCTTGTTTTCAAGAACTTGTCATTTGTATAG
TTTTTTTATATTGTAGTTGTTCTATTTTAATCAAATGTTAGCGTGATTTATATTTTTTTTCGCCTCGACA
TCATCTGCCCAGATGCGAAGTTAAGTGCGCAGAAAGTAATATCATGCGTCAATCGTATGTGAATGCTGGT
CGCTATACTGCTGTCGATTCGATACTAACGCCGCCATCCAGTCGACGAACTAGTATAACTTCGTATATGG
TATTATATACGAAGTTATGCGGCCGCGCGAATTCACTGGCCGTCGTTTTACAACGTCGTGACTGGGAAAA
CCCTGGCGTTACCCAACTTAATCGCCTTGCAGCACATCCCCCTTTCGCCAGCTGGCGTAATAGCGAAGAG
GCCCGCACCGATCGCCCTTCCCAACAGTTGCGCAGCCTGAATGGCGAATGGCGCCTGATGCGGTATTTTC
TCCTTACGCATCTGTGCGGTATTTCACACCGCATACCATCGTCCGGATCAATGAAGTAGATGAGTTTACT
ACCTGTATATACTTTTTTTTTTGTCAAAGTCACTTTTATGGCATTTCCATGTTGAAGGATTAGCCACAGC
ACTAAATTTTCAGCGTATGATTGCTTTTAAATATTTAATTTTCATCGTTTTTTAATTAATATTCAAAACG
ATTTAATGCCTTCTACATCTGAAGTCAAGCTCATAGACTCGGGTTGGGTAGCTAAAACTACATCTAACAC
GAAGGGGTATAGCCTTCTTAAAGTATACTCATGTATAAACGTTTTGGGTTCATATTTTTGGGCCACGTGG
TTTATAAAAATTCTTAACTACACCACTCGGTATCCCGCACCCGTCTACGTTTCTACGATTTCGAGCTAAT
ATTGAGTAAAGTGATTAGCAAAAAAAATAAAAGTACTCGTTGTCGGAGATCAAGAATTTTTCTATTATCT
CATCTAAACCACTTTCTAAAAGCGAAAAACAAAATCGTAATATGCAGCTTGAATGGGCTTCCATAGTTTG
AAAGAAAAACCCTAGCAGTACTGGCAAGGGAGACATTCCTTTTACCTGGCTAATCGCCATCTTCCAGCAG
GCGCACCATTGCCCCTGTTTCACTATCCAGGTTACGGATATAGTTCATGACAATATTTACATTGGTCCAG
CCACCAGCTTGCATGATCTCCGGTATTGAAACTCCAGCGCGGGCCATATCTCGCGCGGCTCCGACACGGG
CACTGTGTCCAGACCAGGCCAGGTATCTCTGACCAGAGTCATCCTTAGCGCCGTAAATCAATCGATGAGT
TGCTTCAAAAATCCCTTCCAGGGCGCGAGTTGATAGCTGGCTGGTGGCAGATGGCGCGGCAACACCATTT
TTTCTGACCCGGCAAAACAGGTAGTTATTCGGATCATCAGCTACACCAGAGACGGAAATCCATCGCTCGA
CCAGTTTAGTTACCCCCAGGCTAAGTGCCTTCTCTACACCTGCGGTGCTAACCAGCGTTTTCGTTCTGCC
AATATGGATTAACATTCTCCCACCGTCAGTACGTGAGATATCTTTAACCCTGATCCTGGCAATTTCGGCT
ATACGTAACAGGGTGTTATAAGCAATCCCCAGAAATGCCAGATTACGTATATCCTGGCAGCGATCGCTAT
TTTCCATGAGTGAACGAACCTGGTCGAAATCAGTGCGTTCGAACGCTAGAGCCTGTTTTGCACGTTCACC
GGCATCAACGTTTTCTTTTCGGATCCGCCGCATAACCAGTGAAACAGCATTGCTGTCACTTGGTCGTGGC
AGCCCGGACCGACGATGAAGCATGTTTAGCTGGCCCAAATGTTGCTGGATAGTTTTTACTGCCAGACCGC
GCGCCTGAAGATATAGAAGATAATCGCGAACATCTTCAGGTTCTGCGGGAAACCATTTCCGGTTATTCAA
CTTGCACCATGCCGCCCACGACCGGCAAACGGACAGAAGCATTTTCCAGGTATGCTCAGAAAACGCCTGG
CGATCCCTGAACATGTCCATCAGGTTCTTGCGAACCTCATCACTCGTTGCATCGACCGGTAACTTTTAGA
TTAACATTTGTTTAAATATGAAATTAGGCAATGTAACATACTGCAGGCAAATTTTGGTGTACGGTAAGTA
AATTGGACATATGATTTAACAAAGCGACTATAAGTCAGAAAGTGAGAATGAGATTGAAATAATTAATTCA
ACTTATTCAATTGATGATATGCCAGGATTCCTCTTCCTTTATCTTCAATGTTTCGATTAACAGGTCCATT
ATCCGGTTTTTAGTTTCGCTGCACATTGCCGAATGACAATCGGATTCCTTTAAGCTTTGCTTTTGCCCTG
TTTTCTCTCCCCAGTAATCGTTGGGTGACTGAACCATCCAGTAGCCGAGAGTTACGTTTTTCCTGATTTA
ATAAATATCCATATCTATTTGTCTCGTGGTGTTTTACAGCAACTAACCGAAATTACTATTTTGCATCATC
CAACCATAAAGAGACAACAATAATTCTAGAAAACATATAACAAGTGTTTTTTTCTATTTACGTCTCATAC
GCAAAGTCCACTTTACCATGTTTTGGAAACTTGTACCCAACCATTCATTTTTCGATTTTGTAATGAGGCT
CTTTTCTTCTAACAATCATTGAGGTCATTATCATGTGTCCTCACCTATTGTTTAAATTGAGGCTTGCGCT
ATTCCCAAAATTGTGGGTATTATTTTCATATATCAGTATCTGCAATTTCGGTTCAACTCCGGAAGCTCGG
TACCCAACTGTGGGAATACTCAGGTATCGTAAGATGCAAGAGTTCGAATCTCTTAGCAACCATTATTTTT
TTTCTCTCAACATAACGAGAACACACAGGGGCGCTATCGCACAGAATCAAATTCGATGACTGGAAATTTT
TTGTTAATTTCAGAGGTCGCCTGACGCATATACCTTTTTCAACTGAAAAATTGGGAGAAAAAGGAAAGGT
GAGAGCGCCGGAACCGGCTTTTCATATAGAATAGAGAAGCGTTCATGACTAAATGCTTGCATCACAATAC
TTGAAGTTGACAATATTATTTAAGGACCTATTGTTTTTTCCAATAGGTGGTTAGCAATCGTCTTACTTTC
TAACTTTTCTTACCTTTTACATTTCAGCAATATATATATATATATATATATATATTTCAAGGATATACCA
TTGTAATGTCTGCCCCTAAGAAGATCGTCGTTTTGCCAGGTGACCACGTTGGTCAAGAAATCACAGCCGA
AGCCATTAAGGTTCTTAAAGCTATTTCTGATGTTCGTTCCAATGTCAAGTTCGATTTCGAAAATCATTTA
ATTGGTGGTGCTGCTATCGATGCTACAGGTGTTCCACTTCCAGATGAGGCGCTGGAAGCCTCCAAGAAGG
CTGATGCCGTTTTGTTAGGTGCTGTGGGTGGTCCTAAATGGGGTACCGGTAGTGTTAGACCTGAACAAGG
TTTACTAAAAATCCGTAAAGAACTTCAATTGTACGCCAACTTAAGACCATGTAACTTTGCATCCGACTCT
CTTTTAGACTTATCTCCAATCAAGCCACAATTTGCTAAAGGTACTGACTTCGTTGTTGTTAGAGAATTAG
TGGGAGGTATTTACTTTGGTAAGAGAAAGGAAGACGATGGTGATGGTGTCGCTTGGGATAGTGAACAATA
CACCGTTCCAGAAGTGCAAAGAATCACAAGAATGGCCGCTTTCATGGCCCTACAACATGAGCCACCATTG
CCTATTTGGTCCTTGGATAAAGCTAATGTTTTGGCCTCTTCAAGATTATGGAGAAAAACTGTGGAGGAAA
CCATCAAGAACGAATTTCCTACATTGAAAGTTCAACATCAATTGATTGATTCTGCCGCCATGATCCTAGT
TAAGAACCCAACCCACCTAAATGGTATTATAATCACCAGCAACATGTTTGGTGATATCATCTCCGATGAA
GCCTCCGTTATCCCAGGCTCCTTGGGTTTGTTGCCATCTGCGTCCTTGGCCTCTTTGCCAGACAAGAACA
CCGCATTTGGTTTGTACGAACCATGCCATGGTTCCGCTCCAGATTTGCCAAAGAATAAGGTCAACCCTAT
CGCCACTATCTTGTCTGCTGCAATGATGTTGAAATTGTCATTGAACTTGCCTGAAGAAGGTAAAGCCATT
GAAGATGCAGTTAAAAAGGTTTTGGATGCAGGTATCAGAACTGGTGATTTAGGTGGTTCCAACAGTACCA
CCGAAGTCGGTGATGCTGTCGCCGAAGAAGTTAAGAAAATCCTTGCTTAAAAAGATTCTCTTTTTTTGTG
ATATTTGTACATAAACTTTATAAATGAAATTCATAATAGAAACGACACGAAATTACAAAATGGAATATGT
TCATAGGGTAGACGAAACTATATACGCAATCTACATACATTTATCAAGAAGGAGAAAAAGGAGGATGTAA
AGGAATACAGGTAAGCAAATTGATACTAATGGCTCAACGTGATAAGGAAAAAGAATTGCACTTTAACATT
AATATTGACAAGGAGGAGGGCATCACA
Features (pLannotate 1.2.2; 22 found; start..end, strand, type, name):
    103..243     -  CDS            NFS1 (fragment): NFS1_YEAST - Also known as SPL1 From Saccharomyces cerevisiae (strain ATCC 204508 / S288c) (Baker's yeast).
    349..414     -  CDS            hus5 (fragment): UBC9_SCHPO - Also known as ubc9. Experimental evidence at protein level: Swiss-Prot protein existence level 1. Catalyzes the covalent attachment of ubiquitin-like protein SUMO/Smt3 to other proteins. Required for efficient recovery from DNA damage or S-phase arrest and normal mitosis. This may be as part of a checkpoint independent recovery process. From Schizosaccharomyces pombe (strain 972 / ATCC 24843) (Fission yeast).
    575..1356    +  rep_origin     ars1: Schizosaccharomyces pombe autonomously replicating sequence ars1
   1435..1484    -  misc_feature   bom (fragment): basis of mobility region from pBR322
   1586..1621    -  CDS            rop (fragment): Rop protein, which maintains plasmids at low copy number; rop
   1716..1820    +  promoter       AmpR promoter: bla
   1821..2681    +  CDS            AmpR: β-lactamase; bla; confers resistance to ampicillin, carbenicillin, and related antibiotics
   2852..3440    +  rep_origin     ori: high-copy-number ColE1/pMB1/pBR322/pUC origin of replication
   3623..3715    +  CDS            lacI (fragment): lac repressor; lacI; The lac repressor binds to the lac operator to inhibit transcription in E. coli. This inhibition can be relieved by adding lactose or isopropyl-β-D-thiogalactopyranoside (IPTG).
   3728..3749    +  protein_bind   CAP binding site: CAP binding activates transcription in the presence of cAMP. E. coli catabolite activator protein
   3764..3794    +  promoter       lac promoter: promoter for the E. coli lac operon
   3798..3820    +  protein_bind   lac operator (fragment): The lac repressor binds to the lac operator to inhibit transcription in E. coli. This inhibition can be relieved by adding lactose or isopropyl-β-D-thiogalactopyranoside (IPTG). lac repressor encoded by lacI
   3874..3907    +  protein_bind   loxP: Cre-mediated recombination occurs in the 8-bp core sequence (GCATACAT). Cre recombinase
   4138..4341    +  CDS            mini-AID: minimal degron from the auxin-responsive IAA17 protein of Arabidopsis thaliana (Kubota et al., 2013) acts as an auxin-inducible degron (AID) in the presence of TIR1
   5444..6800    +  gene           kanMX: yeast selectable marker conferring kanamycin resistance (Wach et al., 1994)
   6891..7048    +  CDS            lacZα (fragment): LacZα fragment of β-galactosidase; lacZ fragment
   7054..7105    -  misc_feature   bom (fragment): basis of mobility region from pBR322
   7680..8672    -  CDS            Cre: site-specific recombinase Cre is a site-specific recombinase from bacteriophage P1. Recombination occurs at loxP sequences.
   8722..8760    -  CDS            Cre (fragment): site-specific recombinase Cre is a site-specific recombinase from bacteriophage P1. Recombination occurs at loxP sequences.
   8762..9368    -  promoter       nmt1 promoter (fragment): wild-type nmt1 promoter from Schizosaccharomyces pombe, conferring strong thiamine-repressible expression
   9386..9775    +  promoter       LEU2 promoter: S. cerevisiae LEU2
   9806..10897   +  CDS            LEU2: LEU3_YEAST - Experimental evidence at protein level: Swiss-Prot protein existence level 1. Catalyzes the oxidation of 3-carboxy-2-hydroxy-4- methylpentanoate (3-isopropylmalate) to 3-carboxy-4-methyl-2- oxopentanoate. The product decarboxylates to 4-methyl-2 oxopentanoate. From Saccharomyces cerevisiae (strain ATCC 204508 / S288c) (Baker's yeast).
