[The description below was written by a language model from this plasmid's Addgene catalogue record and pLannotate feature annotations shown in this document.]
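Description:
pAW8-aid-V5-eDSR-Turg1:kanMX6 is an 11.2 kb fission yeast vector, catalogued as a pUC19-based yeast expression plasmid, that supplies a C-terminal degron tagging cassette for Schizosaccharomyces pombe genes. In E. coli it is maintained at high copy through the ColE1/pUC origin and selected with ampicillin via the β-lactamase gene; remnants of the lac promoter/operator, lacZα, rop and bom regions reflect its cloning-vector ancestry. For S. pombe, the annotated sequence carries the ars1 autonomously replicating sequence and an S. cerevisiae LEU2 gene with its own promoter, which would normally allow episomal maintenance and leucine-prototrophy selection.

The payload begins at a loxP site, followed by the mini-AID degron derived from Arabidopsis thaliana IAA17, which targets a fused protein for degradation when auxin is added in cells expressing TIR1. According to the catalogue entry and the plasmid name, this is followed by a single V5 epitope for detection, an eDSR element and a Turg1 element (by its name presumably the urg1 terminator). None of these were picked up by the automated annotation, and the record does not define eDSR. A kanMX marker (kanMX6 in the name) lies downstream for selecting integrants by G418 resistance.

Elsewhere on the backbone, a Cre recombinase coding sequence is placed under the strong, thiamine-repressible nmt1 promoter. This arrangement suggests the plasmid delivers its cassette into a lox-flanked genomic locus by Cre-mediated cassette exchange. However, only one loxP site is annotated, and any second, variant lox site is not identified in the feature table. The construct is intended for building conditional depletion alleles of fission yeast proteins.
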