Addgene plasmid #169365: pAW8-aid-V5-eDSR-Turg1:kanMX6
Purpose: C-terminal aid-V5-eDSR degron cassette with kanMX6 marker for S. pombe
Depositing lab: Tony Carr. Depositing organization: University of Sussex.
Backbone
  Vector backbone: pUC19
  Vector type: Yeast Expression
Growth in bacteria
  Bacterial resistance: Ampicillin, 100 μg/mL
  Growth temperature: 37°C
  Growth strain: DH5alpha
  Copy number: High Copy
Gene/Insert
  Gene/Insert name: auxin-inducible degron (aid)
  Species: A. thaliana (mustard weed)
  Tag / fusion protein: 1XV5 (C terminal on insert)
  Cloning method: Gibson Cloning
Terms and licenses: Academic/Nonprofit Terms; Industry Terms: Not Available to Industry
How to cite: pAW8-aid-V5-eDSR-Turg1:kanMX6 was a gift from Tony Carr (Addgene plasmid # 169365 ; http://n2t.net/addgene:169365 ; RRID:Addgene_169365)
